Addgene plasmid #194609: Tet-inducible 3xFlag Mouse Caspase-9 ΔLS
Purpose: Inducible Expression of N-Terminal 3X Flag Mouse Caspase-9 Minus Large Subunit Domain
Depositing lab: Hannah Rabinowich. Depositing organization: University of Pittsburgh (University, School of Medicine, and Cancer Institute). Publication: A Complex between Atg7 and Caspase-9: A NOVEL MECHANISM OF CROSS-REGULATION BETWEEN AUTOPHAGY AND APOPTOSIS. Han J, Hou W, Goldstein LA, Stolz DB, Watkins SC, Rabinowich H. J Biol Chem. 2014 Mar 7;289(10):6485-6497. doi: 10.1074/jbc.M113.536854. Epub 2013 Dec 20. PubMed 24362031.
Backbone
  Vector backbone: pcDNA4/TO
  Backbone manufacturer: Invitrogen
  Backbone size w/o insert (bp): 5078
  Total vector size (bp): 5991
  Vector type: Mammalian Expression
  Selectable markers: Zeocin
Growth in bacteria
  Bacterial resistance: Ampicillin, 100 μg/mL
  Growth temperature: 37°C
  Growth strain: DH5alpha
  Copy number: High Copy
Gene/Insert
  Gene/Insert name: N-Terminal 3X Flag Mouse Caspase-9 Minus Sequence Encoding Val 177 to Asp 353 (alt name: CASP-9; ICE-LAP6; Mch6; APAF-3)
  Species: M. musculus (mouse)
  Insert size (bp): 942
  Mutation: Deletion of Large Subunit Domain eliminates binding to Atg7 and protease activity
  GenBank ID: NM_015733.5
  Entrez Gene: Casp9 (a.k.a. APAF-3, CASP-9, Caspase-9, ICE-LAP6, Mch6)
  Promoter: CMV
  Tag / fusion protein: 3X Flag (N terminal on insert)
  Cloning method: Restriction Enzyme; 5′ cloning site KpnI (not destroyed); 3′ cloning site EcoRI (not destroyed)
  Sequencing primers: 5′ CTGGAGACGCCATCCACG; 3′ TAGAAGGCACAGTCGAGG
Terms and licenses: Academic/Nonprofit Terms; Industry Terms: Not Available to Industry
How to cite: Tet-inducible 3xFlag Mouse Caspase-9 ΔLS was a gift from Hannah Rabinowich (Addgene plasmid # 194609 ; http://n2t.net/addgene:194609 ; RRID:Addgene_194609)
