[The description below was written by a language model from this plasmid's Addgene catalogue record and pLannotate feature annotations shown in this document.]
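Description:
Tet-inducible 3xFlag Mouse Caspase-9 ΔLS is a mammalian expression plasmid of about 6 kb built on the pcDNA4/TO backbone. It is propagated in E. coli from a high-copy ColE1/pUC-type origin under ampicillin selection (AmpR with its bla promoter) and also carries an f1 origin. For selection in mammalian cells it contains a Zeocin resistance cassette in which the Sh ble gene is preceded by both the SV40 early promoter and the bacterial EM7 promoter and followed by an SV40 polyadenylation signal. Remnants of lac regulatory sequence and a bom fragment are backbone leftovers with no stated role.

The expression unit consists of the CMV enhancer and immediate-early promoter followed directly by two short tet operator matches, which the annotation software labels as PLtetO-1 and TRE fragments. In this arrangement, the Tet repressor binds the operators and blocks CMV-driven transcription in cells that express the repressor, and adding tetracycline or doxycycline relieves the block. The repressor is not encoded on this plasmid and must be supplied separately. Downstream, cloned between KpnI and EcoRI, is an N-terminal 3xFLAG tag fused to mouse Casp9 lacking the sequence encoding Val177 to Asp353, the large subunit domain, and the unit ends with the bGH polyadenylation signal. According to the record, this deletion eliminates both protease activity and binding to Atg7. The construct therefore serves as an epitope-tagged deletion mutant for inducible expression, suited to mapping the caspase-9/Atg7 interaction and studying cross-regulation between autophagy and apoptosis.
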