Features (pLannotate 1.2.2; 23 found; start..end, strand, type, name):
     28..80      -  misc_feature   bom (fragment): basis of mobility region from pBR322
    235..614     +  enhancer       CMV enhancer: human cytomegalovirus immediate early enhancer
    615..818     +  promoter       CMV promoter: human cytomegalovirus (CMV) immediate early promoter
    820..839     +  promoter       PLtetO-1 promoter (fragment): modified phage lambda PL promoter with tet operator sites (Lutz and Bujard, 1997)
    841..860     +  promoter       PLtetO-1 promoter (fragment): modified phage lambda PL promoter with tet operator sites (Lutz and Bujard, 1997)
    868..901     +  promoter       TRE3GV promoter (fragment): 3rd-generation Tet-responsive promoter that can be activated by binding of Tet-On® 3G, optimized for retroviral and lentiviral vectors
    996..1061    +  CDS            3xFLAG: three tandem FLAG® epitope tags, followed by an enterokinase cleavage site
   1062..1892    +  CDS            Casp9 (fragment): CASP9_MOUSE - Also known as Mch6. Experimental evidence at protein level: Swiss-Prot protein existence level 1. Involved in the activation cascade of caspases responsible for apoptosis execution. Binding of caspase-9 to Apaf-1 leads to activation of the protease which then cleaves and activates caspase-3. Promotes DNA damage-induced apoptosis in a ABL1/c-Abl-dependent manner. Proteolytically cleaves poly(ADP-ribose) polymerase (PARP) (By similarity). From Mus musculus (Mouse).
   2011..2235    +  polyA_signal   bGH poly(A) signal: bovine growth hormone polyadenylation signal
   2239..2260    +  promoter       SV40 promoter (fragment): SV40 enhancer and early promoter
   2281..2709    +  rep_origin     f1 ori (sequence partly withheld): f1 bacteriophage origin of replication; arrow indicates direction of (+) strand synthesis
   2723..3052    +  promoter       SV40 promoter: SV40 enhancer and early promoter
   3100..3147    +  promoter       EM7 promoter: synthetic bacterial promoter&nbsp
   3166..3540    +  CDS            BleoR: antibiotic-binding protein; Sh ble from Streptoalloteichus hindustanus; confers resistance to bleomycin, phleomycin, and Zeocin™
   3550..3675    +  CDS            ble (fragment): BLE_KLEPN - Experimental evidence at protein level: Swiss-Prot protein existence level 1. Binding protein with a strong affinity to the bleomycin family of antibiotics. Binds to CL990; an antimitotic-antibiotic compound. From Klebsiella pneumoniae.
   3670..3791    +  polyA_signal   SV40 poly(A) signal: SV40 polyadenylation signal
   3864..3880    -  protein_bind   lac operator: The lac repressor binds to the lac operator to inhibit transcription in E. coli. This inhibition can be relieved by adding lactose or isopropyl-β-D-thiogalactopyranoside (IPTG). lac repressor encoded by lacI
   3888..3918    -  promoter       lac promoter: promoter for the E. coli lac operon
   3933..3954    -  protein_bind   CAP binding site: CAP binding activates transcription in the presence of cAMP. E. coli catabolite activator protein
   3967..4059    -  CDS            lacI (fragment): lac repressor; lacI; The lac repressor binds to the lac operator to inhibit transcription in E. coli. This inhibition can be relieved by adding lactose or isopropyl-β-D-thiogalactopyranoside (IPTG).
   4242..4830    -  rep_origin     ori: high-copy-number ColE1/pMB1/pBR322/pUC origin of replication
   5001..5861    -  CDS            AmpR: β-lactamase; bla; confers resistance to ampicillin, carbenicillin, and related antibiotics
   5862..5966    -  promoter       AmpR promoter: bla
>Addgene plasmid #194609 | Tet-inducible 3xFlag Mouse Caspase-9 ΔLS | addgene full sequence | sequence record 384892 | Addgene NGS Result
GACGGATCGGGAGATCTCCCGATCCCCTATGGTGCACTCTCAGTACAATCTGCTCTGATGCCGCATAGTT
AAGCCAGTATCTGCTCCCTGCTTGTGTGTTGGAGGTCGCTGAGTAGTGCGCGAGCAAAATTTAAGCTACA
ACAAGGCAAGGCTTGACCGACAATTGCATGAAGAATCTGCTTAGGGTTAGGCGTTTTGCGCTGCTTCGCG
ATGTACGGGCCAGATATACGCGTTGACATTGATTATTGACTAGTTATTAATAGTAATCAATTACGGGGTC
ATTAGTTCATAGCCCATATATGGAGTTCCGCGTTACATAACTTACGGTAAATGGCCCGCCTGGCTGACCG
CCCAACGACCCCCGCCCATTGACGTCAATAATGACGTATGTTCCCATAGTAACGCCAATAGGGACTTTCC
ATTGACGTCAATGGGTGGAGTATTTACGGTAAACTGCCCACTTGGCAGTACATCAAGTGTATCATATGCC
AAGTACGCCCCCTATTGACGTCAATGACGGTAAATGGCCCGCCTGGCATTATGCCCAGTACATGACCTTA
TGGGACTTTCCTACTTGGCAGTACATCTACGTATTAGTCATCGCTATTACCATGGTGATGCGGTTTTGGC
AGTACATCAATGGGCGTGGATAGCGGTTTGACTCACGGGGATTTCCAAGTCTCCACCCCATTGACGTCAA
TGGGAGTTTGTTTTGGCACCAAAATCAACGGGACTTTCCAAAATGTCGTAACAACTCCGCCCCATTGACG
CAAATGGGCGGTAGGCGTGTACGGTGGGAGGTCTATATAAGCAGAGCTCTCCCTATCAGTGATAGAGATC
TCCCTATCAGTGATAGAGATCGTCGACGAGCTCGTTTAGTGAACCGTCAGATCGCCTGGAGACGCCATCC
ACGCTGTTTTGACCTCCATAGAAGACACCGGGACCGATCCAGCCTCCGGACTCTAGCGTTTAAACTTAAG
CTTGGTACCGCCATGGACTACAAAGACCATGACGGTGATTATAAAGATCATGACATCGATTACAAGGATG
ACGATGACAAGATGGACGAGGCGGACCGGCAGCTCCTGCGGCGATGCAGGGTGCGCCTAGTGAGCGAGCT
GCAAGTCGCGGAGCTCTGGGACGCTCTGCTGAGTCGAGAGCTCTTCACGCGCGACATGATCGAGGATATT
CAGCAGGCAGGATCTGGGTCTCGGCGGGATCAGGCCAGGCAGCTGGTCACAGACCTTGAGACCCGAGGGA
GGCAGGCCCTTCCTCTCTTCATCTCCTGCTTAGAGGACACAGGCCAAGGCACCCTGGCTTCACTCTTGCA
AAGCGGTCGGCAAGCAGCCAAGCAGGATCCAGAGGCTGTTAAACCCCTAGACCACCTGGTGCCTGTGGTC
CTGGGACCAATGGGACTCACAGCAAAGGAGCAGAGAGTAGTGAAGCTGGACCCGTCACAGCCTGCCGTGG
GAAACCTCACCCCAGTGGTGCTGGGGCCAGAAGAGCTCTGGCCTGCTCGGCTCAAGCCAGAGGTTCTCAG
ACCAGAAACACCCAGGCCCGTGGACATTGGTTCTGGCGGAGCTCATGATGCTGTCCCCTATCAGGAAGGC
CCAAGGCCCTTGGACCAGCTGGATGCTGTGTCAAGTTTGCCTACCCCCAGTGACATCCTTGTGTCCTACT
CCACCTTCCCAGGTTTTGTCTCCTGGAGGGACAAGAAAAGTGGCTCCTGGTACATCGAGACCTTGGATGG
CATTCTGGAGCAGTGGGCTCGCTCTGAAGACCTGCAGTCCCTCCTTCTCAGGGTTGCCAATGCTGTTTCT
GCGAAAGGGACTTACAAGCAGATTCCTGGCTGTTTTAACTTCCTCCGGAAAAAGCTGTTTTTTAAAACTT
CATGAGGCTCGGGGCTGCTCTCTGCCTCATTATTCTCTCCGAAGGAATTCTGCAGATATCCAGCACAGTG
GCGGCCGCTCGAGTCTAGAGGGCCCGTTTAAACCCGCTGATCAGCCTCGACTGTGCCTTCTAGTTGCCAG
CCATCTGTTGTTTGCCCCTCCCCCGTGCCTTCCTTGACCCTGGAAGGTGCCACTCCCACTGTCCTTTCCT
AATAAAATGAGGAAATTGCATCGCATTGTCTGAGTAGGTGTCATTCTATTCTGGGGGGTGGGGTGGGGCA
GGACAGCAAGGGGGAGGATTGGGAAGACAATAGCAGGCATGCTGGGGATGCGGTGGGCTCTATGGCTTCT
GAGGCGGAAAGAACCAGCTGGGGCTCTAGGGGGTATCCCC
[124 nt withheld, positions 2281-2404]
C
[91 nt withheld, positions 2406-2496]
A
[49 nt withheld, positions 2498-2546]
CCTTTGACGTTGGAGTCCACGTTCTTT
[37 nt withheld, positions 2574-2610]
ACCCTATCTCGGTCTATTCTTTTGATTTATAAGGGATTTTGCCGATTTCGGCCTATTGGTTAAAAAATGA
GCTGATTTAACAAAAATTTAACGCGAATTAATTCTGTGGAATGTGTGTCAGTTAGGGTGTGGAAAGTCCC
CAGGCTCCCCAGCAGGCAGAAGTATGCAAAGCATGCATCTCAATTAGTCAGCAACCAGGTGTGGAAAGTC
CCCAGGCTCCCCAGCAGGCAGAAGTATGCAAAGCATGCATCTCAATTAGTCAGCAACCATAGTCCCGCCC
CTAACTCCGCCCATCCCGCCCCTAACTCCGCCCAGTTCCGCCCATTCTCCGCCCCATGGCTGACTAATTT
TTTTTATTTATGCAGAGGCCGAGGCCGCCTCTGCCTCTGAGCTATTCCAGAAGTAGTGAGGAGGCTTTTT
TGGAGGCCTAGGCTTTTGCAAAAAGCTCCCGGGAGCTTGTATATCCATTTTCGGATCTGATCAGCACGTG
TTGACAATTAATCATCGGCATAGTATATCGGCATAGTATAATACGACAAGGTGAGGAACTAAACCATGGC
CAAGTTGACCAGTGCCGTTCCGGTGCTCACCGCGCGCGACGTCGCCGGAGCGGTCGAGTTCTGGACCGAC
CGGCTCGGGTTCTCCCGGGACTTCGTGGAGGACGACTTCGCCGGTGTGGTCCGGGACGACGTGACCCTGT
TCATCAGCGCGGTCCAGGACCAGGTGGTGCCGGACAACACCCTGGCCTGGGTGTGGGTGCGCGGCCTGGA
CGAGCTGTACGCCGAGTGGTCGGAGGTCGTGTCCACGAACTTCCGGGACGCCTCCGGGCCGGCCATGACC
GAGATCGGCGAGCAGCCGTGGGGGCGGGAGTTCGCCCTGCGCGACCCGGCCGGCAACTGCGTGCACTTCG
TGGCCGAGGAGCAGGACTGACACGTGCTACGAGATTTCGATTCCACCGCCGCCTTCTATGAAAGGTTGGG
CTTCGGAATCGTTTTCCGGGACGCCGGCTGGATGATCCTCCAGCGCGGGGATCTCATGCTGGAGTTCTTC
GCCCACCCCAACTTGTTTATTGCAGCTTATAATGGTTACAAATAAAGCAATAGCATCACAAATTTCACAA
ATAAAGCATTTTTTTCACTGCATTCTAGTTGTGGTTTGTCCAAACTCATCAATGTATCTTATCATGTCTG
TATACCGTCGACCTCTAGCTAGAGCTTGGCGTAATCATGGTCATAGCTGTTTCCTGTGTGAAATTGTTAT
CCGCTCACAATTCCACACAACATACGAGCCGGAAGCATAAAGTGTAAAGCCTGGGGTGCCTAATGAGTGA
GCTAACTCACATTAATTGCGTTGCGCTCACTGCCCGCTTTCCAGTCGGGAAACCTGTCGTGCCAGCTGCA
TTAATGAATCGGCCAACGCGCGGGGAGAGGCGGTTTGCGTATTGGGCGCTCTTCCGCTTCCTCGCTCACT
GACTCGCTGCGCTCGGTCGTTCGGCTGCGGCGAGCGGTATCAGCTCACTCAAAGGCGGTAATACGGTTAT
CCACAGAATCAGGGGATAACGCAGGAAAGAACATGTGAGCAAAAGGCCAGCAAAAGGCCAGGAACCGTAA
AAAGGCCGCGTTGCTGGCGTTTTTCCATAGGCTCCGCCCCCCTGACGAGCATCACAAAAATCGACGCTCA
AGTCAGAGGTGGCGAAACCCGACAGGACTATAAAGATACCAGGCGTTTCCCCCTGGAAGCTCCCTCGTGC
GCTCTCCTGTTCCGACCCTGCCGCTTACCGGATACCTGTCCGCCTTTCTCCCTTCGGGAAGCGTGGCGCT
TTCTCATAGCTCACGCTGTAGGTATCTCAGTTCGGTGTAGGTCGTTCGCTCCAAGCTGGGCTGTGTGCAC
GAACCCCCCGTTCAGCCCGACCGCTGCGCCTTATCCGGTAACTATCGTCTTGAGTCCAACCCGGTAAGAC
ACGACTTATCGCCACTGGCAGCAGCCACTGGTAACAGGATTAGCAGAGCGAGGTATGTAGGCGGTGCTAC
AGAGTTCTTGAAGTGGTGGCCTAACTACGGCTACACTAGAAGAACAGTATTTGGTATCTGCGCTCTGCTG
AAGCCAGTTACCTTCGGAAAAAGAGTTGGTAGCTCTTGATCCGGCAAACAAACCACCGCTGGTAGCGGTG
GTTTTTTTGTTTGCAAGCAGCAGATTACGCGCAGAAAAAAAGGATCTCAAGAAGATCCTTTGATCTTTTC
TACGGGGTCTGACGCTCAGTGGAACGAAAACTCACGTTAAGGGATTTTGGTCATGAGATTATCAAAAAGG
ATCTTCACCTAGATCCTTTTAAATTAAAAATGAAGTTTTAAATCAATCTAAAGTATATATGAGTAAACTT
GGTCTGACAGTTACCAATGCTTAATCAGTGAGGCACCTATCTCAGCGATCTGTCTATTTCGTTCATCCAT
AGTTGCCTGACTCCCCGTCGTGTAGATAACTACGATACGGGAGGGCTTACCATCTGGCCCCAGTGCTGCA
ATGATACCGCGAGACCCACGCTCACCGGCTCCAGATTTATCAGCAATAAACCAGCCAGCCGGAAGGGCCG
AGCGCAGAAGTGGTCCTGCAACTTTATCCGCCTCCATCCAGTCTATTAATTGTTGCCGGGAAGCTAGAGT
AAGTAGTTCGCCAGTTAATAGTTTGCGCAACGTTGTTGCCATTGCTACAGGCATCGTGGTGTCACGCTCG
TCGTTTGGTATGGCTTCATTCAGCTCCGGTTCCCAACGATCAAGGCGAGTTACATGATCCCCCATGTTGT
GCAAAAAAGCGGTTAGCTCCTTCGGTCCTCCGATCGTTGTCAGAAGTAAGTTGGCCGCAGTGTTATCACT
CATGGTTATGGCAGCACTGCATAATTCTCTTACTGTCATGCCATCCGTAAGATGCTTTTCTGTGACTGGT
GAGTACTCAACCAAGTCATTCTGAGAATAGTGTATGCGGCGACCGAGTTGCTCTTGCCCGGCGTCAATAC
GGGATAATACCGCGCCACATAGCAGAACTTTAAAAGTGCTCATCATTGGAAAACGTTCTTCGGGGCGAAA
ACTCTCAAGGATCTTACCGCTGTTGAGATCCAGTTCGATGTAACCCACTCGTGCACCCAACTGATCTTCA
GCATCTTTTACTTTCACCAGCGTTTCTGGGTGAGCAAAAACAGGAAGGCAAAATGCCGCAAAAAAGGGAA
TAAGGGCGACACGGAAATGTTGAATACTCATACTCTTCCTTTTTCAATATTATTGAAGCATTTATCAGGG
TTATTGTCTCATGAGCGGATACATATTTGAATGTATTTAGAAAAATAAACAAATAGGGGTTCCGCGCACA
TTTCCCCGAAAAGTGCCACCTGACGTC
