>Addgene plasmid #194609 | Tet-inducible 3xFlag Mouse Caspase-9 ΔLS | depositor partial sequence | sequence record 377563 | N-Terminal 3X Flag Mouse Caspase-9 Minus Large Subunit Domain Open Reading Frame
TTTAAACTTAAGCTTGGTACCGCCATGGACTACAAAGACCATGACGGTGATTATAAAGATCATGACATCG
ATTACAAGGATGACGATGACAAGATGGACGAGGCGGACCGGCAGCTCCTGCGGCGATGCAGGGTGCGCCT
AGTGAGCGAGCTGCAAGTCGCGGAGCTCTGGGACGCTCTGCTGAGTCGAGAGCTCTTCACGCGCGACATG
ATCGAGGATATTCAGCAGGCAGGATCTGGGTCTCGGCGGGATCAGGCCAGGCAGCTGGTCACAGACCTTG
AGACCCGAGGGAGGCAGGCCCTTCCTCTCTTCATCTCCTGCTTAGAGGACACAGGCCAAGGCACCCTGGC
TTCACTCTTGCAAAGCGGTCGGCAAGCAGCCAAGCAGGATCCAGAGGCTGTTAAACCCCTAGACCACCTG
GTGCCTGTGGTCCTGGGACCAATGGGACTCACAGCAAAGGAGCAGAGAGTAGTGAAGCTGGACCCGTCAC
AGCCTGCCGTGGGAAACCTCACCCCAGTGGTGCTGGGGCCAGAAGAGCTCTGGCCTGCTCGGCTCAAGCC
AGAGGTTCTCAGACCAGAAACACCCAGGCCCGTGGACATTGGTTCTGGCGGAGCTCATGATGCTGTCCCC
TATCAGGAAGGCCCAAGGCCCTTGGACCAGCTGGATGCTGTGTCAAGTTTGCCTACCCCCAGTGACATCC
TTGTGTCCTACTCCACCTTCCCAGGTTTTGTCTCCTGGAGGGACAAGAAAAGTGGCTCCTGGTACATCGA
GACCTTGGATGGCATTCTGGAGCAGTGGGCTCGCTCTGAAGACCTGCAGTCCCTCCTTCTCAGGGTTGCC
AATGCTGTTTCTGCGAAAGGGACTTACAAGCAGATTCCTGGCTGTTTTAACTTCCTCCGGAAAAAGCTGT
TTTTTAAAACTTCATGAGGCTCG
